Addgene plasmid #98810: MSP806
Purpose: Expression Vector
Depositing lab: David Liu. Depositing organization: Harvard University. Publication: Phage-assisted continuous evolution of proteases with altered substrate specificity. Packer MS, Rees HA, Liu DR. Nat Commun. 2017 Oct 16;8(1):956. doi: 10.1038/s41467-017-01055-9. PubMed 29038472.
Backbone
  Vector backbone: pBR322
  Backbone manufacturer: ATCC
  Vector type: Bacterial Expression
Growth in bacteria
  Bacterial resistance: Kanamycin, 50 μg/mL
  Growth temperature: 37°C
  Growth strain: DH5alpha
  Copy number: High Copy
Gene/Insert
  Gene/Insert name: pET28 MBP-ENLYgQS-GST
  Species: Synthetic
  Mutation: None
  Cloning method: Unknown
Terms and licenses: Academic/Nonprofit Terms; Industry Terms: Not Available to Industry
How to cite: MSP806 was a gift from David Liu (Addgene plasmid # 98810 ; http://n2t.net/addgene:98810 ; RRID:Addgene_98810)
