[The description below was written by a language model from this plasmid's Addgene catalogue record and pLannotate feature annotations shown in this document.]
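Description:
MSP806 is a bacterial expression plasmid of about 7 kb, built on a pET28-type arrangement of the pBR322 backbone. It encodes a synthetic protease substrate fusion, MBP-ENLYgQS-GST. It replicates from a ColE1/pMB1-family origin and retains the rop gene and bom region of pBR322. The catalogue lists it as high copy, although rop normally moderates copy number. Selection is by kanamycin through an aph(3')-Ia aminoglycoside phosphotransferase gene. An f1 origin is also present, and the annotated tetracycline-resistance fragments are non-functional backbone remnants.

The expression cassette is a standard T7lac unit. A T7 promoter with an adjacent lac operator and the phage T7 gene 10 ribosome binding site drives the open reading frame, which ends at a T7 terminator. The plasmid's own lacI gene supplies repressor, so transcription requires a host providing T7 RNA polymerase and is inducible with IPTG. The encoded protein starts with cytosolic maltose binding protein lacking its signal sequence, followed by a short linker that the annotation tool matches to a TEV protease cleavage motif. By the insert name, this linker carries the sequence ENLYgQS, which appears to be a variant of the canonical TEV site with the lower-case letter marking the altered position. Next come a glutathione S-transferase domain (matched by the tool to a pi-class GST) and a C-terminal polyhistidine tag.

Placing a candidate cleavage site between two well-folded domains of different size lets proteolysis be read out as conversion of the full-length fusion into two fragments. The associated publication concerns phage-assisted continuous evolution of proteases with altered substrate specificity. The construct most plausibly produces purified test substrate for cleavage assays of such proteases, though the record states its purpose only as an expression vector.
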