Features (pLannotate 1.2.2; 21 found; start..end, strand, type, name):
     26..73      -  terminator     T7 terminator: transcription terminator for bacteriophage T7 RNA polymerase
     81..130     -  CDS            SET1 (fragment): solubility-enhancement tag derived from T7 phage gene 10B
    140..157     -  CDS            9xHis (fragment): 9xHis affinity tag
    161..778     -  CDS            GSTP1: GSTP1_PIG - Experimental evidence at protein level: Swiss-Prot protein existence level 1. Conjugation of reduced glutathione to a wide number of exogenous and endogenous hydrophobic electrophiles. Involved in the formation of glutathione conjugates of both prostaglandin A2 (PGA2) and prostaglandin J2 (PGJ2). Participates in the formation of novel hepoxilin regioisomers. Regulates negatively CDK5 activity via p25/p35 translocation to prevent neurodegeneration. From Sus scrofa (Pig).
    782..799     -  CDS            capTEV™ (fragment): composite tag for in vivo biotinylation, TEV protease cleavage, and 6xHis tagging
    836..1936    -  CDS            MBP: maltose binding protein from E. coli; malE (mutated); This version of the gene does not encode a signal sequence, so MBP will remain in the cytosol.
   1942..1964    -  RBS            RBS: efficient ribosome binding site from bacteriophage T7 gene 10 (Olins and Rangwala, 1989)
   1979..2003    -  protein_bind   lac operator: The lac repressor binds to the lac operator to inhibit transcription in E. coli. This inhibition can be relieved by adding lactose or isopropyl-β-D-thiogalactopyranoside (IPTG). lac repressor encoded by lacI
   2004..2022    -  promoter       T7 promoter: promoter for bacteriophage T7 RNA polymerase
   2044..2323    +  CDS            TcR (fragment): tetracycline efflux protein; tet; confers resistance to tetracycline
   2331..2408    +  promoter       lacI promoter: lacI
   2409..3491    +  CDS            lacI: lac repressor; lacI; The lac repressor binds to the lac operator to inhibit transcription in E. coli. This inhibition can be relieved by adding lactose or isopropyl-β-D-thiogalactopyranoside (IPTG).
   3504..3525    +  protein_bind   CAP binding site: CAP binding activates transcription in the presence of cAMP. E. coli catabolite activator protein
   3540..3831    +  CDS            TcR (fragment): tetracycline efflux protein; tet; confers resistance to tetracycline
   3903..4283    -  CDS            YPB1_ECOLX: Protein predicted: Swiss-Prot protein existence level 4. From Escherichia coli.
   4300..4491    +  CDS            rop: Rop protein, which maintains plasmids at low copy number; rop
   4593..4732    +  misc_feature   bom: basis of mobility region from pBR322
   4918..5506    -  rep_origin     ori: high-copy-number ColE1/pMB1/pBR322/pUC origin of replication
   5628..6443    +  CDS            KanR: aminoglycoside phosphotransferase; aph(3')-Ia; confers resistance to kanamycin in bacteria or G418 (Geneticin®) in eukaryotes
   6452..6509    -  promoter       AmpR promoter (fragment): bla
   6562..6990    -  rep_origin     f1 ori (sequence partly withheld): f1 bacteriophage origin of replication; arrow indicates direction of (+) strand synthesis
>Addgene plasmid #98810 | MSP806 | addgene full sequence | sequence record 182922 | Addgene NGS Result
ATCCGGATATAGTTCCTCCTTTCAGCAAAAAACCCCTCAAGACCCGTTTAGAGGCCCCAAGGGGTTATGC
TAGTTATTGCTCAGCGGTGGCAGCAGCCAACTCAGCTTCCTTTCGGGCTTTGTTAGCAGCCGGATCTCAG
TGGTGGTGGTGGTGGTGCTGCTTGCCGTTTCCGTTAATCGGGCGGTTTACGTGTTCAGGTGACGCTAAGA
AAGCTTTGATCTTCGGACGGGCGCTCAGGCGCGCTACATATGCGCTCAGTAACGGGAAAGCGTCTAAACA
GCTAGGATTTAAAACCTGGTGAATGCGTAATAAGTCTAATAAGTTATAATCAGCGAAGCTAATTTGGCTA
CCAACTACGAACGCCTGACCTCCCTGATTCTGGCTCAGTAATGTTTCAAACGGCTTCAGGTGTTCAGGTA
ATTCTTTCACGTACTTCTCTTTACCGGCTTCATAATTAGTGTAAATTAACGTCGCGTATTTACAACGTAA
GTCTTCCACGCCATCATTCACCATATCCACTAAGGCTGCTTCTTTCTGATCTTTACCGTATAAACCAAAT
GAGCGACCTAAATGACGTAAGATCGCGTTAGACTGGTATAAGGTTAAATCACCATCCTGAAACTTCGGTA
ATTGACGGAATAAACAGCTAGGCTTTAACGGCGGCCAGGTTTCCATTGTCACTACTTCTTCCTTCCATGA
TTGATCCTGGTCCGCTAATAACATACGCATCGCTTCACAACGACCACGTACCGGAAAGTATGTAATGGTG
TACGGCGGATGATGATGATGATGATGATGACTTTGCCCATAAAGATTTTCTCCCGAGCTCGAATTAGTCT
GCGCGTCTTTCAGGGCTTCATCGACAGTCTGACGACCGCTGGCGGCGTTGATCACCGCAGTACGCACGGC
ATACCAGAAAGCGGACATCTGCGGGATGTTCGGCATGATTTCACCTTTCTGGGCGTTTTCCATGGTGGCG
GCAATACGTGGATCTTTCGCCAACTCTTCCTCGTAAGACTTCAGCGCTACGGCACCCAGCGGTTTGTCTT
TATTAACCGCTTCCAGACCTTCATCAGTCAGCAGATAGTTTTCGAGGAACTCTTTTGCCAGCTCTTTGTT
CGGACTGGCGGCGTTAATACCTGCGCTCAGCACGCCAACGAACGGTTTGGATGGTTGACCCTTGAAGGTC
GGCAGTACCGTTACACCATAATTCACTTTGCTGGTGTCGATGTTGGACCATGCCCACGGGCCGTTGATGG
TCATCGCTGTTTCGCCTTTATTAAAGGCAGCTTCTGCGATGGAGTAATCGGTGTCTGCATTCATGTGTTT
GTTTTTAATCAGGTCAACCAGGAAGGTCAGACCCGCTTTCGCGCCAGCGTTATCCACGCCCACGTCTTTA
ATGTCGTACTTGCCGTTTTCATACTTGAACGCATAACCCCCGTCAGCAGCAATCAGCGGCCAGGTGAAGT
ACGGTTCTTGCAGGTTGAACATCAGCGCGCTCTTACCTTTCGCTTTCAGTTCTTTATCCAGCGCCGGGAT
CTCTTCCCAGGTTTTTGGCGGGTTCGGCAGCAGATCTTTGTTATAAATCAGCGATAACGCTTCAACAGCG
ATCGGGTAAGCAATCAGCTTGCCGTTGTAACGTACGGCATCCCAGGTAAACGGATACAGCTTGTCCTGGA
ACGCTTTGTCCGGGGTGATTTCAGCCAACAGGCCAGATTGAGCGTAGCCACCAAAGCGGTCGTGTGCCCA
GAAGATAATGTCAGGGCCATCGCCAGTTGCCGCAACCTGTGGGAATTTCTCTTCCAGTTTATCCGGATGC
TCAACGGTGACTTTAATTCCGGTATCTTTCTCGAATTTCTTACCGACTTCAGCGAGACCGTTATAGCCTT
TATCGCCGTTAATCCAGATTACCAGTTTACCTTCTTCGATTTTCATGTATATCTCCTTCTTAAAGTTAAA
CAAAATTATTTCTAGAGGGGAATTGTTATCCGCTCACAATTCCCCTATAGTGAGTCGTATTAATTTCGCG
GGATCGAGATCTCGATCCTCTACGCCGGACGCATCGTGGCCGGCATCACCGGCGCCACAGGTGCGGTTGC
TGGCGCCTATATCGCCGACATCACCGATGGGGAAGATCGGGCTCGCCACTTCGGGCTCATGAGCGCTTGT
TTCGGCGTGGGTATGGTGGCAGGCCCCGTGGCCGGGGGACTGTTGGGCGCCATCTCCTTGCATGCACCAT
TCCTTGCGGCGGCGGTGCTCAACGGCCTCAACCTACTACTGGGCTGCTTCCTAATGCAGGAGTCGCATAA
GGGAGAGCGTCGAGATCCCGGACACCATCGAATGGCGCAAAACCTTTCGCGGTATGGCATGATAGCGCCC
GGAAGAGAGTCAATTCAGGGTGGTGAATGTGAAACCAGTAACGTTATACGATGTCGCAGAGTATGCCGGT
GTCTCTTATCAGACCGTTTCCCGCGTGGTGAACCAGGCCAGCCACGTTTCTGCGAAAACGCGGGAAAAAG
TGGAAGCGGCGATGGCGGAGCTGAATTACATTCCCAACCGCGTGGCACAACAACTGGCGGGCAAACAGTC
GTTGCTGATTGGCGTTGCCACCTCCAGTCTGGCCCTGCACGCGCCGTCGCAAATTGTCGCGGCGATTAAA
TCTCGCGCCGATCAACTGGGTGCCAGCGTGGTGGTGTCGATGGTAGAACGAAGCGGCGTCGAAGCCTGTA
AAGCGGCGGTGCACAATCTTCTCGCGCAACGCGTCAGTGGGCTGATCATTAACTATCCGCTGGATGACCA
GGATGCCATTGCTGTGGAAGCTGCCTGCACTAATGTTCCGGCGTTATTTCTTGATGTCTCTGACCAGACA
CCCATCAACAGTATTATTTTCTCCCATGAAGACGGTACGCGACTGGGCGTGGAGCATCTGGTCGCATTGG
GTCACCAGCAAATCGCGCTGTTAGCGGGCCCATTAAGTTCTGTCTCGGCGCGTCTGCGTCTGGCTGGCTG
GCATAAATATCTCACTCGCAATCAAATTCAGCCGATAGCGGAACGGGAAGGCGACTGGAGTGCCATGTCC
GGTTTTCAACAAACCATGCAAATGCTGAATGAGGGCATCGTTCCCACTGCGATGCTGGTTGCCAACGATC
AGATGGCGCTGGGCGCAATGCGCGCCATTACCGAGTCCGGGCTGCGCGTTGGTGCGGATATCTCGGTAGT
GGGATACGACGATACCGAAGACAGCTCATGTTATATCCCGCCGTTAACCACCATCAAACAGGATTTTCGC
CTGCTGGGGCAAACCAGCGTGGACCGCTTGCTGCAACTCTCTCAGGGCCAGGCGGTGAAGGGCAATCAGC
TGTTGCCCGTCTCACTGGTGAAAAGAAAAACCACCCTGGCGCCCAATACGCAAACCGCCTCTCCCCGCGC
GTTGGCCGATTCATTAATGCAGCTGGCACGACAGGTTTCCCGACTGGAAAGCGGGCAGTGAGCGCAACGC
AATTAATGTAAGTTAGCTCACTCATTAGGCACCGGGATCTCGACCGATGCCCTTGAGAGCCTTCAACCCA
GTCAGCTCCTTCCGGTGGGCGCGGGGCATGACTATCGTCGCCGCACTTATGACTGTCTTCTTTATCATGC
AACTCGTAGGACAGGTGCCGGCAGCGCTCTGGGTCATTTTCGGCGAGGACCGCTTTCGCTGGAGCGCGAC
GATGATCGGCCTGTCGCTTGCGGTATTCGGAATCTTGCACGCCCTCGCTCAAGCCTTCGTCACTGGTCCC
GCCACCAAACGTTTCGGCGAGAAGCAGGCCATTATCGCCGGCATGGCGGCCCCACGGGTGCGCATGATCG
TGCTCCTGTCGTTGAGGACCCGGCTAGGCTGGCGGGGTTGCCTTACTGGTTAGCAGAATGAATCACCGAT
ACGCGAGCGAACGTGAAGCGACTGCTGCTGCAAAACGTCTGCGACCTGAGCAACAACATGAATGGTCTTC
GGTTTCCGTGTTTCGTAAAGTCTGGAAACGCGGAAGTCAGCGCCCTGCACCATTATGTTCCGGATCTGCA
TCGCAGGATGCTGCTGGCTACCCTGTGGAACACCTACATCTGTATTAACGAAGCGCTGGCATTGACCCTG
AGTGATTTTTCTCTGGTCCCGCCGCATCCATACCGCCAGTTGTTTACCCTCACAACGTTCCAGTAACCGG
GCATGTTCATCATCAGTAACCCGTATCGTGAGCATCCTCTCTCGTTTCATCGGTATCATTACCCCCATGA
ACAGAAATCCCCCTTACACGGAGGCATCAGTGACCAAACAGGAAAAAACCGCCCTTAACATGGCCCGCTT
TATCAGAAGCCAGACATTAACGCTTCTGGAGAAACTCAACGAGCTGGACGCGGATGAACAGGCAGACATC
TGTGAATCGCTTCACGACCACGCTGATGAGCTTTACCGCAGCTGCCTCGCGCGTTTCGGTGATGACGGTG
AAAACCTCTGACACATGCAGCTCCCGGAGACGGTCACAGCTTGTCTGTAAGCGGATGCCGGGAGCAGACA
AGCCCGTCAGGGCGCGTCAGCGGGTGTTGGCGGGTGTCGGGGCGCAGCCATGACCCAGTCACGTAGCGAT
AGCGGAGTGTATACTGGCTTAACTATGCGGCATCAGAGCAGATTGTACTGAGAGTGCACCATTGCGGTGT
GAAATACCGCACAGATGCGTAAGGAGAAAATACCGCATCAGGCGCTCTTCCGCTTCCTCGCTCACTGACT
CGCTGCGCTCGGTCGTTCGGCTGCGGCGAGCGGTATCAGCTCACTCAAAGGCGGTAATACGGTTATCCAC
AGAATCAGGGGATAACGCAGGAAAGAACATGTGAGCAAAAGGCCAGCAAAAGGCCAGGAACCGTAAAAAG
GCCGCGTTGCTGGCGTTTTTCCATAGGCTCCGCCCCCCTGACGAGCATCACAAAAATCGACGCTCAAGTC
AGAGGTGGCGAAACCCGACAGGACTATAAAGATACCAGGCGTTTCCCCCTGGAAGCTCCCTCGTGCGCTC
TCCTGTTCCGACCCTGCCGCTTACCGGATACCTGTCCGCCTTTCTCCCTTCGGGAAGCGTGGCGCTTTCT
CATAGCTCACGCTGTAGGTATCTCAGTTCGGTGTAGGTCGTTCGCTCCAAGCTGGGCTGTGTGCACGAAC
CCCCCGTTCAGCCCGACCGCTGCGCCTTATCCGGTAACTATCGTCTTGAGTCCAACCCGGTAAGACACGA
CTTATCGCCACTGGCAGCAGCCACTGGTAACAGGATTAGCAGAGCGAGGTATGTAGGCGGTGCTACAGAG
TTCTTGAAGTGGTGGCCTAACTACGGCTACACTAGAAGGACAGTATTTGGTATCTGCGCTCTGCTGAAGC
CAGTTACCTTCGGAAAAAGAGTTGGTAGCTCTTGATCCGGCAAACAAACCACCGCTGGTAGCGGTGGTTT
TTTTGTTTGCAAGCAGCAGATTACGCGCAGAAAAAAAGGATCTCAAGAAGATCCTTTGATCTTTTCTACG
GGGTCTGACGCTCAGTGGAACGAAAACTCACGTTAAGGGATTTTGGTCATGAACAATAAAACTGTCTGCT
TACATAAACAGTAATACAAGGGGTGTTATGAGCCATATTCAACGGGAAACGTCTTGCTCTAGGCCGCGAT
TAAATTCCAACATGGATGCTGATTTATATGGGTATAAATGGGCTCGCGATAATGTCGGGCAATCAGGTGC
GACAATCTATCGATTGTATGGGAAGCCCGATGCGCCAGAGTTGTTTCTGAAACATGGCAAAGGTAGCGTT
GCCAATGATGTTACAGATGAGATGGTCAGACTAAACTGGCTGACGGAATTTATGCCTCTTCCGACCATCA
AGCATTTTATCCGTACTCCTGATGATGCATGGTTACTCACCACTGCGATCCCCGGGAAAACAGCATTCCA
GGTATTAGAAGAATATCCTGATTCAGGTGAAAATATTGTTGATGCGCTGGCAGTGTTCCTGCGCCGGTTG
CATTCGATTCCTGTTTGTAATTGTCCTTTTAACAGCGATCGCGTATTTCGTCTCGCTCAGGCGCAATCAC
GAATGAATAACGGTTTGGTTGATGCGAGTGATTTTGATGACGAGCGTAATGGCTGGCCTGTTGAACAAGT
CTGGAAAGAAATGCATAAACTTTTGCCATTCTCACCGGATTCAGTCGTCACTCATGGTGATTTCTCACTT
GATAACCTTATTTTTGACGAGGGGAAATTAATAGGTTGTATTGATGTTGGACGAGTCGGAATCGCAGACC
GATACCAGGATCTTGCCATCCTATGGAACTGCCTCGGTGAGTTTTCTCCTTCATTACAGAAACGGCTTTT
TCAAAAATATGGTATTGATAATCCTGATATGAATAAATTGCAGTTTCATTTGATGCTCGATGAGTTTTTC
TAAGAATTAATTCATGAGCGGATACATATTTGAATGTATTTAGAAAAATAAACAAATAGGGGTTCCGCGC
ACATTTCCCCGAAAAGTGCCACCTAAATTGTAAGCGTTAATATTTTGTTAAAATTCGCGTTAAATTTTTG
TTAAATCAGCTCATTTTTTAACCAATAGGCCGAAATCGGCAAAATCCCTTATAAATCAAAAGAATAGACC
GAGATAGGGT
[37 nt withheld, positions 6661-6697]
AAAGAACGTGGACTCCAACGTCAAAGG
[49 nt withheld, positions 6725-6773]
T
[91 nt withheld, positions 6775-6865]
G
[124 nt withheld, positions 6867-6990]
CCCATTCGCCA
